Addgene plasmid #80962: pCRISPaint-NanoLuc-PuroR
Purpose: CRISPaint gene tagging
Depositing lab: Veit Hornung. Publication: CRISPaint allows modular base-specific gene tagging using a ligase-4-dependent mechanism. Schmid-Burgk JL, Honing K, Ebert TS, Hornung V. Nat Commun. 2016 Jul 28;7:12338. doi: 10.1038/ncomms12338. PubMed 27465542.
Backbone
  Vector backbone: pCRISPaint
  Backbone manufacturer: Veit Hornung group
  Vector type: gene tagging
Growth in bacteria
  Bacterial resistance: Ampicillin, 100 μg/mL
  Growth temperature: 30°C
  Growth strain: DH10B
  Copy number: High Copy
Gene/Insert
  Gene/Insert name: NanoLuc
  Species: Synthetic
  Promoter: none
  Cloning method: Restriction Enzyme; 5′ cloning site unknown (unknown if destroyed); 3′ cloning site unknown (unknown if destroyed)
  Sequencing primers: 5′ CGATAGTACTAACATACGCTCTCCA; 3′ CACTGCATTCTAGTTGTGGTTTGTC
Terms and licenses: Academic/Nonprofit Terms; Industry Terms: Not Available to Industry
How to cite: pCRISPaint-NanoLuc-PuroR was a gift from Veit Hornung (Addgene plasmid # 80962 ; http://n2t.net/addgene:80962 ; RRID:Addgene_80962)
