[The description below was written by a language model from this plasmid's Addgene catalogue record and pLannotate feature annotations shown in this document.]
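Description:
pCRISPaint-NanoLuc-PuroR is a small (about 3.7 kb) donor plasmid built on the pCRISPaint backbone for CRISPaint gene tagging, a CRISPR-assisted approach in which a tag cassette is inserted into a genomic cut site through a ligase-4-dependent (non-homologous end joining) mechanism rather than through homology arms. It is maintained in E. coli from a high-copy ColE1/pUC-type origin and selected with ampicillin via the β-lactamase gene and its bla promoter.

The payload is a promoterless cassette, consistent with the catalogue entry listing "none" as the promoter. It consists of a human codon-optimised NanoLuc luciferase coding sequence followed closely by the puromycin N-acetyltransferase gene (pac) from Streptomyces alboniger, with an SV40 polyadenylation region downstream. The annotation does not identify what lies in the short gap between the two reading frames, so how they are linked is not stated in the record. Because neither gene has its own promoter, luciferase activity and puromycin resistance should depend on in-frame integration into an actively transcribed endogenous gene, which lets correctly tagged cells be enriched by drug selection and the tagged protein's expression be followed by luminescence. Upstream of the cassette sit a synthetic poly(A) signal and the human α2-globin RNA polymerase II pause site, elements commonly used to block read-through transcription from the plasmid backbone and thus limit background expression from unintegrated donor. The short large T antigen and tetracycline-resistance fragments picked up by the annotation are most likely non-functional remnants of the SV40 and backbone sequences. The guide RNA target site used to linearise the donor is not annotated in the feature table.
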