Features (pLannotate 1.2.2; 10 found; start..end, strand, type, name):
      1..49      +  polyA_signal   poly(A) signal: synthetic polyadenylation signal
     63..154     +  misc_feature   pause site: RNA polymerase II transcriptional pause signal from the human α2 globin gene
    218..728     +  CDS            Nluc (fragment): NanoLuc® luciferase human codon-optimized
    791..1387    +  CDS            pac: PUAC_STRAD - Protein predicted: Swiss-Prot protein existence level 4. Detoxification of puromycin. From Streptomyces alboniger.
   1414..1535    -  polyA_signal   SV40 poly(A) signal: SV40 polyadenylation signal
   1558..1626    -  CDS            large T antigen (fragment): large T antigen from SV40 (simian virus 40)
   1642..1774    +  CDS            TcR (fragment): tetracycline efflux protein; tet; confers resistance to tetracycline
   1954..2542    -  rep_origin     ori: high-copy-number ColE1/pMB1/pBR322/pUC origin of replication
   2742..3602    -  CDS            AmpR: β-lactamase confers resistance to ampicillin, carbenicillin, and related antibiotics
   3603..3644    -  promoter       AmpR promoter (fragment): bla
>Addgene plasmid #80962 | pCRISPaint-NanoLuc-PuroR | depositor full sequence | sequence record 153094 | Full Sequence
AATAAAATATCTTTATTTTCATTACATCTGTGTGTTGGTTTTTTGTGTGAATCGATAGTACTAACATACG
CTCTCCATCAAAACAAAACGAAACAAAACAAACTAGCAAAATAGGCTGTCCCCAGTGCAAGTGCAGGTGC
CAGAACATTTCTCTTAATGATAGCTAGCGGGCCAGTACCCAAAAAGCGGGGGGTCTGGTGGCAGTGGAGG
GGGATCCGTCTTCACACTCGAAGATTTCGTTGGGGACTGGCGACAGACAGCCGGCTACAACCTGGACCAA
GTCCTTGAACAGGGAGGTGTGTCCAGTTTGTTTCAGAATCTCGGGGTGTCCGTAACTCCGATCCAAAGGA
TTGTCCTGAGCGGTGAAAATGGGCTGAAGATCGACATCCATGTCATCATCCCGTATGAAGGTCTGAGCGG
CGACCAAATGGGCCAGATCGAAAAAATTTTTAAGGTGGTGTACCCTGTGGATGATCATCACTTTAAGGTG
ATCCTGCACTATGGCACACTGGTAATCGACGGGGTTACGCCGAACATGATCGACTATTTCGGACGGCCGT
ATGAAGGCATCGCCGTGTTCGACGGCAAAAAGATCACTGTAACAGGGACCCTGTGGAACGGCAACAAAAT
TATCGACGAGCGCCTGATCAACCCCGACGGCTCCCTGCTGTTCCGAGTAACCATCAACGGAGTGACCGGC
TGGCGGCTGTGCGAACGCATTCTGGCGTCCGGAGGAGAGGGCAGAGGAAGTCTGCTAACATGCGGTGACG
TCGAGGAGAATCCTGGCCCAATGACTGAATACAAGCCTACTGTCAGGTTGGCTACAAGAGACGACGTTCC
TAGAGCCGTGAGAACTCTGGCTGCAGCCTTCGCCGACTACCCCGCCACGAGACACACCGTTGACCCAGAT
CGGCATATTGAGAGAGTGACTGAACTGCAGGAGCTGTTTCTTACAAGAGTTGGCCTCGACATAGGCAAGG
TGTGGGTGGCGGACGACGGCGCCGCCGTGGCCGTCTGGACCACTCCCGAATCAGTTGAGGCTGGCGCCGT
ATTCGCTGAGATCGGCCCGAGAATGGCTGAGCTCAGCGGGAGTAGGCTCGCGGCACAGCAGCAAATGGAG
GGACTGCTGGCACCACACAGGCCCAAAGAACCCGCCTGGTTCCTGGCAACCGTCGGTGTATCTCCCGATC
ATCAGGGGAAAGGTCTGGGCTCTGCCGTAGTGCTCCCTGGCGTGGAGGCAGCTGAGAGAGCAGGAGTACC
TGCCTTCTTGGAGACCTCCGCTCCAAGGAATCTTCCCTTCTATGAACGGTTGGGCTTCACCGTGACAGCC
GACGTGGAAGTCCCCGAAGGCCCCCGCACTTGGTGCATGACGAGGAAGCCTGGAGCGTGAGGGCCCGCTT
CGAGCAGACATGATAAGATACATTGATGAGTTTGGACAAACCACAACTAGAATGCAGTGAAAAAAATGCT
TTATTTGTGAAATTTGTGATGCTATTGCTTTATTTGTAACCATTATAAGCTGCAATAAACAAGTTAACAA
CAACAATTGCATTCATTTTATGTTTCAGGTTCAGGGGGAGGTGTGGGAGGTTTTTTAAAGCAAGTAAAAC
CTCTACAAATGTGGTAAAATCGATAAAGATCCGTCGACCGATGCCCTTGAGAGCCTTCAACCCAGTCAGC
TCCTTCCGGTGGGCGCGGGGCATGACTATCGTCGCCGCACTTATGACTGTCTTCTTTATCATGCAACTCG
TAGGACAGGTGCCGGCAGCGCTCTTCCGCTTCCTCGCTCACTGACTCGCTGCGCTCGGTCGTTCGGCTGC
GGCGAGCGGTATCAGCTCACTCAAAGGCGGTAATACGGTTATCCACAGAATCAGGGGATAACGCAGGAAA
GAACATGTGAGCAAAAGGCCAGCAAAAGGCCAGGAACCGTAAAAAGGCCGCGTTGCTGGCGTTTTTCCAT
AGGCTCCGCCCCCCTGACGAGCATCACAAAAATCGACGCTCAAGTCAGAGGTGGCGAAACCCGACAGGAC
TATAAAGATACCAGGCGTTTCCCCCTGGAAGCTCCCTCGTGCGCTCTCCTGTTCCGACCCTGCCGCTTAC
CGGATACCTGTCCGCCTTTCTCCCTTCGGGAAGCGTGGCGCTTTCTCATAGCTCACGCTGTAGGTATCTC
AGTTCGGTGTAGGTCGTTCGCTCCAAGCTGGGCTGTGTGCACGAACCCCCCGTTCAGCCCGACCGCTGCG
CCTTATCCGGTAACTATCGTCTTGAGTCCAACCCGGTAAGACACGACTTATCGCCACTGGCAGCAGCCAC
TGGTAACAGGATTAGCAGAGCGAGGTATGTAGGCGGTGCTACAGAGTTCTTGAAGTGGTGGCCTAACTAC
GGCTACACTAGAAGAACAGTATTTGGTATCTGCGCTCTGCTGAAGCCAGTTACCTTCGGAAAAAGAGTTG
GTAGCTCTTGATCCGGCAAACAAACCACCGCTGGTAGCGGTGGTTTTTTTGTTTGCAAGCAGCAGATTAC
GCGCAGAAAAAAAGGATCTCAAGAAGATCCTTTGATCTTTTCTACGGGGTCTGACGCTCAGTGGAACGAA
AACTCACGTTAAGGGATTTTGGTCATGAGATTATCAAAAAGGATCTTCACCTAGATCCTTTTAAATTAAA
AATGAAGTTTTAAATCAATCTAAAGTATATATGAGTAAACTTGGTCTGACAGCGGCCGCAAATGCTAAAC
CACTGCAGTGGTTACCAGTGCTTGATCAGTGAGGCACCGATCTCAGCGATCTGCCTATTTCGTTCGTCCA
TAGTGGCCTGACTCCCCGTCGTGTAGATCACTACGATTCGTGAGGGCTTACCATCAGGCCCCAGCGCAGC
AATGATGCCGCGAGAGCCGCGTTCACCGGCCCCCGATTTGTCAGCAATGAACCAGCCAGCAGGGAGGGCC
GAGCGAAGAAGTGGTCCTGCTACTTTGTCCGCCTCCATCCAGTCTATGAGCTGCTGTCGTGATGCTAGAG
TAAGAAGTTCGCCAGTGAGTAGTTTCCGAAGAGTTGTGGCCATTGCTACTGGCATCGTGGTATCACGCTC
GTCGTTCGGTATGGCTTCGTTCAACTCTGGTTCCCAGCGGTCAAGCCGGGTCACATGATCACCCATATTA
TGAAGAAATGCAGTCAGCTCCTTAGGGCCTCCGATCGTTGTCAGAAGTAAGTTGGCCGCGGTGTTGTCGC
TCATGGTAATGGCAGCACTACACAATTCTCTTACCGTCATGCCATCCGTAAGATGCTTTTCCGTGACCGG
CGAGTACTCAACCAAGTCGTTTTGTGAGTAGTGTATACGGCGACCAAGCTGCTCTTGCCCGGCGTCTATA
CGGGACAACACCGCGCCACATAGCAGTACTTTGAAAGTGCTCATCATCGGGAATCGTTCTTCGGGGCGGA
AAGACTCAAGGATCTTGCCGCTATTGAGATCCAGTTCGATATAGCCCACTCTTGCACCCAGTTGATCTTC
AGCATCTTTTACTTTCACCAGCGTTTCGGGGTGTGCAAAAACAGGCAAGCAAAATGCCGCAAAGAAGGGA
ATGAGTGCGACACGAAAATGTTGGATGCTCATACTCGTCCTTTTTCAATATTATTGAAGCATTTATCAGG
GTTACTAGTACGTCTCTCAAGGATAAGTAAGTAATATTAAGGTACGGGAGGTATTGGACAGGCCGC
