>Addgene plasmid #80962 | pCRISPaint-NanoLuc-PuroR | addgene partial sequence | sequence record 158340 | RVprimer3 5'-CTAGCAAAATAGGCTGTCCC-3'
TCTCTTAATGATAGCTAGCGGGCCAGTACCCAAAAAGCGGGGGGTCTGGTGGCAGTGGAGGGGGATCCGT
CTTCACACTCGAAGATTTCGTTGGGGACTGGCGACAGACAGCCGGCTACAACCTGGACCAAGTCCTTGAA
CAGGGAGGTGTGTCCAGTTTGTTTCAGAATCTCGGGGTGTCCGTAACTCCGATCCAAAGGATTGTCCTGA
GCGGTGAAAATGGGCTGAAGATCGACATCCATGTCATCATCCCGTATGAAGGTCTGAGCGGCGACCAAAT
GGGCCAGATCGAAAAAATTTTTAAGGTGGTGTACCCTGTGGATGATCATCACTTTAAGGTGATCCTGCAC
TATGGCACACTGGTAATCGACGGGGTTACGCCGAACATGATCGACTATTTCGGACGGCCGTATGAAGGCA
TCGCCGTGTTCGACGGCAAAAAGATCACTGTAACAGGGACCCTGTGGAACGGCAACAAAATTATCGACGA
GCGCCTGATCAACCCCGACGGCTCCCTGCTGTTCCGAGTAACCATCAACGGAGTGACCGGCTGGCGGCTG
TGCGAACGCATTCTGGCGTCCGGAGGAGAGGGCAGAGGAAGTCTGCTAACATGCGGTGACGTCGAGGAGA
ATCCTGGCCCAATGACTGAATACAAGCCTACTGTCAGGTTGGCTACAAGAGACGACGTTCCTAGAGCCGT
GAGAACTCTGGCTGCAGCCTTCGCCGACTACCCCGCCACGAGACACACCGTTGACCCAGATCGGCATATT
GAGAGAGTGACTGAACTGCAGGAGCTGTTTCTTACAAGAGTTGGCCTCGACATAGGCAAGGTGTGGGTGG
CGGACGACGGCGCCGCCGTGGCCGTCTGGACCACTCCCGAATCAGTTGAGGCTGGCGCCGTATTC
