>Addgene plasmid #80962 | pCRISPaint-NanoLuc-PuroR | addgene partial sequence | sequence record 158341 | EBV-rev 5'-GTGGTTTGTCCAAACTCATC-3'
CGGGCCCTCACGCTCCAGGCTTCCTCGTCATGCACCAAGTGCGGGGGCCTTCGGGGACTTCCACGTCGGC
TGTCACGGTGAAGCCCAACCGTTCATAGAAGGGAAGATTCCTTGGAGCGGAGGTCTCCAAGAAGGCAGGT
ACTCCTGCTCTCTCAGCTGCCTCCACGCCAGGGAGCACTACGGCAGAGCCCAGACCTTTCCCCTGATGAT
CGGGAGATACACCGACGGTTGCCAGGAACCAGGCGGGTTCTTTGGGCCTGTGTGGTGCCAGCAGTCCCTC
CATTTGCTGCTGTGCCGCGAGCCTACTCCCGCTGAGCTCAGCCATTCTCGGGCCGATCTCAGCGAATACG
GCGCCAGCCTCAACTGATTCGGGAGTGGTCCAGACGGCCACGGCGGCGCCGTCGTCCGCCACCCACACCT
TGCCTATGTCGAGGCCAACTCTTGTAAGAAACAGCTCCTGCAGTTCAGTCACTCTCTCAATATGCCGATC
TGGGTCAACGGTGTGTCTCGTGGCGGGGTAGTCGGCGAAGGCTGCAGCCAGAGTTCTCACGGCTCTAGGA
ACGTCGTCTCTTGTAGCCAACCTGACAGTAGGCTTGTATTCAGTCATTGGGCCAGGATTCTCCTCGACGT
CACCGCATGTTAGCAGACTTCCTCTGCCCTCTCCTCCGGACGCCAGAATGCGTTCGCACAGCCGCCAGCC
GGTCACTCCGTTGATGGTTACTCGGAACAGCAGGGAGCCGTCGGGGTTGATCAGGCGCTCGTCGATAATT
TTGTTGCCGTTCCACAGGGTCCCTGTTACAGTGATCTTTTTGCCGTCGAACACGGCGATGCCTTCATACG
GCCGTCCGAAATAGTCGATCATGTTCGGCGTAACCCCGTCGATTACCAGTGTGCCATAGTGCAGGATCAC
CTTAAAGTGATGATCATCCACAGGGTACACCACCTTAAAAATTTTTTCGATCTGGCCCATTTGGTCGCCG
CTCAA
